>Addgene plasmid #166598 | pAAV-hSYN1-fDIO-rtTA | addgene full sequence | sequence record 329444 | Addgene NGS Result
GCGCTCGCTCGCTCACTGAGGCCGCCCGGGCGTCGGGCGACCTTTGGTCGCCCGGCCTCAGTGAGCGAGC
GAGCGCGCAGAGAGGGAGTGGCCAACTCCATCACTAGGGGTTCCTGCGGCCGCACGCGTGTGTCTAGACT
GCAGAGGGCCCTGCGTATGAGTGCAAGTGGGTTTTAGGACCAGGATGAGGCGGGGTGGGGGTGCCTACCT
GACGACCGACCCCGACCCACTGGACAAGCACCCAACCCCCATTCCCCAAATTGCGCATCCCCTATCAGAG
AGGGGGAGGGGAAACAGGATGCGGCGAGGCGCGTGCGCACTGCCAGCTTCAGCACCGCGGACAGTGCCTT
CGCCCCCGCCTGGCGGCGCGCGCCACCGCCGCCTCAGCACTGAAGGCGCGCTGACGTCACTCGCCGGTCC
CCCGCAAACTCCCCTTCCCGGCCACCTTGGTCGCGTCCGCGCCGCCGCCGGCCCAGCCGGACCGCACCAC
GCGAGGCGCGAGATAGGGGGGCACGGGCGCGACCATCTGCGCTGCGGCGCCGGCGACTCAGCGCTGCCTC
AGTCTGCGGTGGGCAGCGGAGGAGTCGTGTCGTGCCTGAGAGCGCAGTCGAGAACAGATCTCTAAAACAG
GTAAGTCCCATTAATCTCCCTATCAGTGATAGAGAAGGTCTGAAGAGTTTACTCCCTATCAGTGATAGAG
ATTAATTCCTCTACTAACCTTGTTCATCTTTTCTTTTTTTTTCTACAGGTCCTGGGTGATTAACAGCTTA
AGGGCCCGGATCCGATATCGAAGTTCCTATTCCGAAGTTCCTATTCTTCAAATAGTATAGGAACTTCGCA
GAATGGTAGCTGGATTGTAGCTGCTATTAGCAATATGAAACCTCTTAGAAGTTCCTATTCCGAAGTTCCT
ATTCTCTAGAAAGTATAGGAACTTCGAGCTCGGCGCGCCGGAATTCACTAGTCTCGAGCTTACCCGGGGA
GCATGTCAAGGTCAAAATCGTCAAGAGCGTCAGCAGGCAGCATATCAAGGTCAAAGTCGTCAAGGGCATC
GGCTGGGAGCATGTCTAAGTCAAAATCGTCAAGGGCGTCGGCCGGCCCGCCGCTTTCGCACTTTAGCTGT
TTCTCCAGGCCACATATGATTAGTTCCAGGCCGAAAAGGAAGGCAGGTTCGGCTCCCTGCCGGTCGAACA
GCTCAATTGCTTGTCTCAGAAGTGGGGGCATAGAATCGGTGGTAGGTGTCTCTCTTTCCTCTTTTGCTAC
TTGATGCTCCTGTTCCTCCAATACGCAGCCCAGTGTAAAGTGGCCCACGGCGGACAGAGCGTACAGTGCG
TTCTCCAGGGAGAAGCCTTGCTGACACAGGAACGCGAGCTGATTTTCCAGGGTTTCGTACTGTTTCTCTG
TTGGGCGGGTGCCGAGATGCACTTTAGCCCCGTCGCGATGTGAGAGGAGAGCACAGCGGAATGACTTGGC
GTTGTTCCGCAGAAAGTCTTGCCATGACTCGCCTTCCAGGGGGCAGAAGTGGGTATGATGCCTGTCCAGC
ATCTCGATTGGCAGGGCATCGAGCAGGGCCCGCTTGTTCTTCACGTGCCAGTACAGGGTAGGCTGCTCAA
CTCCCAGCTTTTGAGCGAGTTTCCTTGTCGTCAGGCCTTCGATACCGACTCCATTGAGTAATTCCAGAGC
GCCGTTTATGACTTTGCTCTTGTCCAGTCTAGACATGTCGACCCGGGAAGTTCCTATACTATTTGAAGAA
TAGGAACTTCGGAATAGGAACTTCTTGCCTTAACCCAGAAATTATCACTGTTATTCTTTAGAATGGTGCA
AAGAGAAGTTCCTATACTTTCTAGAGAATAGGAACTTCGGAATAGGAACTTCGAAGTACTAAGCTTATCG
ATAATCAACCTCTGGATTACAAAATTTGTGAAAGATTGACTGGTATTCTTAACTATGTTGCTCCTTTTAC
GCTATGTGGATACGCTGCTTTAATGCCTTTGTATCATGCTATTGCTTCCCGTATGGCTTTCATTTTCTCC
TCCTTGTATAAATCCTGGTTGCTGTCTCTTTATGAGGAGTTGTGGCCCGTTGTCAGGCAACGTGGCGTGG
TGTGCACTGTGTTTGCTGACGCAACCCCCACTGGTTGGGGCATTGCCACCACCTGTCAGCTCCTTTCCGG
GACTTTCGCTTTCCCCCTCCCTATTGCCACGGCGGAACTCATCGCCGCCTGCCTTGCCCGCTGCTGGACA
GGGGCTCGGCTGTTGGGCACTGACAATTCCGTGGTGTTGTCGGGGAAATCATCGTCCTTTCCTTGGCTGC
TCGCCTATGTTGCCACCTGGATTCTGCGCGGGACGTCCTTCTGCTACGTCCCTTCGGCCCTCAATCCAGC
GGACCTTCCTTCCCGCGGCCTGCTGCCGGCTCTGCGGCCTCTTCCGCGTCTTCGCCTTCGCCCTCAGACG
AGTCGGATCTCCCTTTGGGCCGCCTCCCCGCATCGATACCGAGCGCTGCTCGAGAGATCTACGGGTGGCA
TCCCTGTGACCCCTCCCCAGTGCCTCTCCTGGCCCTGGAAGTTGCCACTCCAGTGCCCACCAGCCTTGTC
CTAATAAAATTAAGTTGCATCATTTTGTCTGACTAGGTGTCCTTCTATAATATTATGGGGTGGAGGGGGG
TGGTATGGAGCAAGGGGCAAGTTGGGAAGACAACCTGTAGGGCCTGCGGGGTCTATTGGGAACCAAGCTG
GAGTGCAGTGGCACAATCTTGGCTCACTGCAATCTCCGCCTCCTGGGTTCAAGCGATTCTCCTGCCTCAG
CCTCCCGAGTTGTTGGGATTCCAGGCATGCATGACCAGGCTCAGCTAATTTTTGTTTTTTTGGTAGAGAC
GGGGTTTCACCATATTGGCCAGGCTGGTCTCCAACTCCTAATCTCAGGTGATCTACCCACCTTGGCCTCC
CAAATTGCTGGGATTACAGGCGTGAACCACTGCTCCCTTCCCTGTCCTTCTGATTTTGTAGGTAACCACG
TGCGGACCGAGCGGCCGCAGGAACCCCTAGTGATGGAGTTGGCCACTCCCTCTCTGCGCGCTCGCTCGCT
CACTGAGGCCGGGCGACCAAAGGTCGCCCGACGCCCGGGCTTTGCCCGGGCGGCCTCAGTGAGCGAGCGA
GCGCGCAGCTGCCTGCAGGGGCGCCTGATGCGGTATTTTCTCCTTACGCATCTGTGCGGTATTTCACACC
GCATA
[95 nt withheld, positions 3226-3320]
T
[46 nt withheld, positions 3322-3367]
C
[141 nt withheld, positions 3369-3509]
CCTTTGACGTTGGAGTCCACGTTCTTT
[37 nt withheld, positions 3537-3573]
ACTCTATCTCGGGCTATTCTTTTGATTTATAAGGGATTTTGCCGATTTCGGTCTATTGGTTAAAAAATGA
GCTGATTTAACAAAAATTTAACGCGAATTTTAACAAAATATTAACGTTTACAATTTTATGGTGCACTCTC
AGTACAATCTGCTCTGATGCCGCATAGTTAAGCCAGCCCCGACACCCGCCAACACCCGCTGACGCGCCCT
GACGGGCTTGTCTGCTCCCGGCATCCGCTTACAGACAAGCTGTGACCGTCTCCGGGAGCTGCATGTGTCA
GAGGTTTTCACCGTCATCACCGAAACGCGCGAGACGAAAGGGCCTCGTGATACGCCTATTTTTATAGGTT
AATGTCATGATAATAATGGTTTCTTAGACGTCAGGTGGCACTTTTCGGGGAAATGTGCGCGGAACCCCTA
TTTGTTTATTTTTCTAAATACATTCAAATATGTATCCGCTCATGAGACAATAACCCTGATAAATGCTTCA
ATAATATTGAAAAAGGAAGAGTATGAGTATTCAACATTTCCGTGTCGCCCTTATTCCCTTTTTTGCGGCA
TTTTGCCTTCCTGTTTTTGCTCACCCAGAAACGCTGGTGAAAGTAAAAGATGCTGAAGATCAGTTGGGTG
CACGAGTGGGTTACATCGAACTGGATCTCAACAGCGGTAAGATCCTTGAGAGTTTTCGCCCCGAAGAACG
TTTTCCAATGATGAGCACTTTTAAAGTTCTGCTATGTGGCGCGGTATTATCCCGTATTGACGCCGGGCAA
GAGCAACTCGGTCGCCGCATACACTATTCTCAGAATGACTTGGTTGAGTACTCACCAGTCACAGAAAAGC
ATCTTACGGATGGCATGACAGTAAGAGAATTATGCAGTGCTGCCATAACCATGAGTGATAACACTGCGGC
CAACTTACTTCTGACAACGATCGGAGGACCGAAGGAGCTAACCGCTTTTTTGCACAACATGGGGGATCAT
GTAACTCGCCTTGATCGTTGGGAACCGGAGCTGAATGAAGCCATACCAAACGACGAGCGTGACACCACGA
TGCCTGTAGCAATGGCAACAACGTTGCGCAAACTATTAACTGGCGAACTACTTACTCTAGCTTCCCGGCA
ACAATTAATAGACTGGATGGAGGCGGATAAAGTTGCAGGACCACTTCTGCGCTCGGCCCTTCCGGCTGGC
TGGTTTATTGCTGATAAATCTGGAGCCGGTGAGCGTGGGTCTCGCGGTATCATTGCAGCACTGGGGCCAG
ATGGTAAGCCCTCCCGTATCGTAGTTATCTACACGACGGGGAGTCAGGCAACTATGGATGAACGAAATAG
ACAGATCGCTGAGATAGGTGCCTCACTGATTAAGCATTGGTAACTGTCAGACCAAGTTTACTCATATATA
CTTTAGATTGATTTAAAACTTCATTTTTAATTTAAAAGGATCTAGGTGAAGATCCTTTTTGATAATCTCA
TGACCAAAATCCCTTAACGTGAGTTTTCGTTCCACTGAGCGTCAGACCCCGTAGAAAAGATCAAAGGATC
TTCTTGAGATCCTTTTTTTCTGCGCGTAATCTGCTGCTTGCAAACAAAAAAACCACCGCTACCAGCGGTG
GTTTGTTTGCCGGATCAAGAGCTACCAACTCTTTTTCCGAAGGTAACTGGCTTCAGCAGAGCGCAGATAC
CAAATACTGTTCTTCTAGTGTAGCCGTAGTTAGGCCACCACTTCAAGAACTCTGTAGCACCGCCTACATA
CCTCGCTCTGCTAATCCTGTTACCAGTGGCTGCTGCCAGTGGCGATAAGTCGTGTCTTACCGGGTTGGAC
TCAAGACGATAGTTACCGGATAAGGCGCAGCGGTCGGGCTGAACGGGGGGTTCGTGCACACAGCCCAGCT
TGGAGCGAACGACCTACACCGAACTGAGATACCTACAGCGTGAGCTATGAGAAAGCGCCACGCTTCCCGA
AGGGAGAAAGGCGGACAGGTATCCGGTAAGCGGCAGGGTCGGAACAGGAGAGCGCACGAGGGAGCTTCCA
GGGGGAAACGCCTGGTATCTTTATAGTCCTGTCGGGTTTCGCCACCTCTGACTTGAGCGTCGATTTTTGT
GATGCTCGTCAGGGGGGCGGAGCCTATGGAAAAACGCCAGCAACGCGGCCTTTTTACGGTTCCTGGCCTT
TTGCTGGCCTTTTGCTCACATGTCCTGCAGGCAGCTGC
Features (pLannotate 1.2.2; 20 found; start..end, strand, type, name):
     24..115     -  repeat_region  AAV2 ITR (fragment): inverted terminal repeat of adeno-associated virus serotype 2 inverted
    160..607     +  promoter       hSyn promoter: human synapsin I promoter; confers neuron-specific expression (Kügler et al., 2003)
    646..701     +  promoter       TRE3GV promoter (fragment): 3rd-generation Tet-responsive promoter that can be activated by binding of Tet-On® 3G, optimized for retroviral and lentiviral vectors
    727..744     +  promoter       ADH1 promoter (fragment): S. cerevisiae ADH1; promoter for alcohol dehydrogenase 1
    838..887     -  intron         β-globin intron (fragment): internally truncated intron from human β-globin
    888..935     +  protein_bind   FRT: FLP-mediated recombination occurs in the 8-bp core sequence TCTAGAAA (Turan and Bode, 2011). FLP recombinase from the Saccharomyces cerevisiae 2μ plasmid
    970..1716    -  CDS            rtTA-Advanced: improved tetracycline-controlled transactivator In the Tet-On® system, rtTA-Advanced binds to the Tet-responsive element and stimulates transcription only in the presence of tetracycline or doxycycline.
   1775..1825    -  intron         β-globin intron (fragment): internally truncated intron from human β-globin
   1825..1872    -  protein_bind   FRT: FLP-mediated recombination occurs in the 8-bp core sequence TCTAGAAA (Turan and Bode, 2011). FLP recombinase from the Saccharomyces cerevisiae 2μ plasmid
   1893..2481    +  misc_feature   WPRE: woodchuck hepatitis virus posttranscriptional regulatory element
   2513..2989    +  polyA_signal   hGH poly(A) signal: human growth hormone polyadenylation signal
   3029..3169    +  repeat_region  AAV2 ITR: inverted terminal repeat of adeno-associated virus serotype 2 inverted
   3174..3225    -  misc_feature   bom (fragment): basis of mobility region from pBR322
   3244..3699    +  rep_origin     f1 ori (sequence partly withheld): f1 bacteriophage origin of replication; arrow indicates direction of (+) strand synthesis
   3700..3749    -  misc_feature   bom (fragment): basis of mobility region from pBR322
   3851..3886    -  CDS            rop (fragment): Rop protein, which maintains plasmids at low copy number; rop
   3981..4085    +  promoter       AmpR promoter: bla
   4086..4946    +  CDS            AmpR: β-lactamase; bla; confers resistance to ampicillin, carbenicillin, and related antibiotics
   5117..5705    +  rep_origin     ori: high-copy-number ColE1/pMB1/pBR322/pUC origin of replication
   5778..24      +  repeat_region  AAV2 ITR (fragment) (across the origin): inverted terminal repeat of adeno-associated virus serotype 2 inverted
