[The description below was written by a language model from this plasmid's Addgene catalogue record and pLannotate feature annotations shown in this document.]
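Description:
pAAV-hSYN1-fDIO-rtTA is an adeno-associated virus transfer plasmid of about 5.8 kb that expresses the reverse tetracycline-controlled transactivator (rtTA) in neurons only after Flp recombination. The expression cassette lies between AAV2 inverted terminal repeats, which allow it to be replicated and packaged into recombinant AAV particles when helper functions are supplied. In bacteria the plasmid is maintained through a high-copy ColE1/pUC-type origin and selected with ampicillin via the β-lactamase gene. An f1 phage origin is also present in the backbone.

The human synapsin 1 promoter restricts transcription to neurons. Downstream, the rtTA coding sequence (annotated as rtTA-Advanced, a synthetic Tet-On transactivator) sits in the antisense orientation relative to the promoter and is flanked by FRT-type recombination sites in opposing orientation. This is the "fDIO" (Flp-dependent double-inverted) arrangement: without Flp no functional transcript is made, while Flp recombinase inverts the coding sequence into the sense orientation and permits expression. A WPRE follows to enhance transcript stability and expression, and the human growth hormone polyadenylation signal terminates the transcript. Several short annotated fragments around the FRT sites (TRE3GV, ADH1 promoter, β-globin intron), and the bom and rop fragments in the backbone, are most likely partial sequence matches rather than functional elements.

Once expressed, rtTA binds Tet-responsive promoters and activates them only in the presence of doxycycline or tetracycline. The construct therefore serves as the Flp-gated driver component for TRE-controlled payloads delivered separately. The associated publication describes its use in an AAV system for intersectional manipulation of neuronal populations in mice.
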