Addgene plasmid #166598: pAAV-hSYN1-fDIO-rtTA
Purpose: Encodes Flp-dependent rtTA
Depositing lab: Martin Myers. Depositing organization: University of Michigan. Publication: tTARGIT AAVs mediate the sensitive and flexible manipulation of intersectional neuronal populations in mice. Sabatini PV, Wang J, Rupp AC, Affinati AH, Flak JN, Li C, Olson DP, Myers MG Jr. Elife. 2021 Mar 11;10. pii: 66835. doi: 10.7554/eLife.66835. PubMed 33704065.
Backbone
  Vector backbone: AAV
  Vector type: AAV
Growth in bacteria
  Bacterial resistance: Ampicillin, 100 μg/mL
  Growth temperature: 37°C
  Growth strain: NEB Stable
  Copy number: High Copy
Gene/Insert
  Gene/Insert name: rtTA
  Species: Synthetic
  Promoter: human synapsin 1
  Cloning method: Restriction Enzyme; 5′ cloning site Unknown (unknown if destroyed)
Terms and licenses: Academic/Nonprofit Terms; Industry Terms: Not Available to Industry
How to cite: pAAV-hSYN1-fDIO-rtTA was a gift from Martin Myers (Addgene plasmid # 166598 ; http://n2t.net/addgene:166598 ; RRID:Addgene_166598)
